>Addgene plasmid #66972 | pMZ035 | depositor full sequence | sequence record 117779 | pMZ035 sequence 5319 bps
CGCCATTCTGCCTGGGGACGTCGGAGCAAGCTTGATTTAGGTGACACTATAGAATACAAGCTACTTGTTC
TTTTTGCAGGATCCCATCGATTCGAATTCAGGACCATGGCTGTGCCTTTTGTTAAAGACTGGGATGTGGT
ACAAACTCTTGGAGAGGGAGCATATGGAGAGGTGCGACTGCTGGTCAACAAGAAAACAGAAGAGGCTGTG
GCGGTGAAAGTTGTGGACATGGCAAAAGCCAAGGATTGCATCGAGAATGTGAAGAAGGAGGTCTGCATAT
GCAAGATGCTTTCACACCCCAACATTGTACGTTTCTTTGGGCACAGTGTTGGGATTACACATCGTGACAT
AAAGCCTGAGAATATTCTTCTTGATGATAAAGATAATCTGAAGATCTCTGACTTTGGCCTGGCTACCATG
TTCAGGCACCGTGGCCGTGAGCGAGCTTTGAACCGTCTGTGTGGTACTCTGCCCTATGTTGCCCCAGAGT
TGATGTCACGCTCATCTTTTAACGCTCAGCCTGCGGACACTTGGGCTTGTGGCATTGTGCTCACTGCAAT
GTTAGCTGGAGAGTTACCCTGGGATCAGCCGAGTGAAAACTGTCAGGAATATTTGGACTGGCTGGAAAGA
AAGACCTACCTTACACCCTGGAAGAAAATTGATGCGGTACCCCTTAGTCTGTTGTCTAAGATATTACTGC
ACAATCCAGAAGACAGGTTCACCATTCCTGAAATTAAGAAACACCGCTGGTTTAGCAGAAGTTTCAAATC
AGCAGTACAACGTCAGGGCATCACACCAGCAGCCAAGATTCAACGGGCTGACTCTGAGCTGAGACGAAAA
AACAGTGATGACCGAGCGCAGATCTCCAGCGAACAGCCTGAGCCACAGGGATTATGGGAGGAGAAGGAGG
TTACAGTTCACACCGATGTCAGTGTCAGCTTTGAACAACCGACCTGTCCTGACCACATGCTGCTGGGCGA
ACAACTGCTTGGCACACCGGGTGCAGAACAGAGCCCCTGGCAGCGTTTGGTGAGGAGAATGACCAGGTTC
TTTACTACAGAAAATACAGAGGCATCTTGCATTGCTCTCCGTGATTCTTGTATTGCTTTGGGTCACACAT
GGAAACAGAGCTGTAATAATCAGGCGACAGTGTCTACAATGGATCGTCGCAATAATAAGCTGATATTCAT
AGTGCACTTCCTGGAAATGGAGGAACGTATTTTAGTTGATTTCCGGCTGTCAAAGGGGGACGGTTTGGAA
TTCAAGCGAATATTCCTGAAACTCAAACAGAAGCTGTCTGACATTATTAGCAACCAAAAGGTTTTGCCAT
TGATTTGATCTAGAACTATAGTGAGTCGTATTACGTAGATCCAGACATGATAAGATACATTGATGAGTTT
GGACAAACCACAACTAGAATGCAGTGAAAAAAATGCTTTATTTGTGAAATTTGTGATGCTATTGCTTTAT
TTGTAACCATTATAAGCTGCAATAAACAAGTTAACAACAACAATTGCATTCATTTTATGTTTCAGGTTCA
GGGGGAGGTGTGGGAGGTTTTTTAATTCGCGGCCGCGGCGCCAATGCATTGGGCCCGGTACCCAGCTTTT
GTTCCCTTTAGTGAGGGTTAATTGCGCGCTTGGCGTAATCATGGTCATAGCTGTTTCCTGTGTGAAATTG
TTATCCGCTCACAATTCCACACAACATACGAGCCGGAAGCATAAAGTGTAAAGCCTGGGGTGCCTAATGA
GTGAGCTAACTCACATTAATTGCGTTGCGCTCACTGCCCGCTTTCCAGTCGGGAAACCTGTCGTGCCAGC
TGCATTAATGAATCGGCCAACGCGCGGGGAGAGGCGGTTTGCGTATTGGGCGCTCTTCCGCTTCCTCGCT
CACTGACTCGCTGCGCTCGGTCGTTCGGCTGCGGCGAGCGGTATCAGCTCACTCAAAGGCGGTAATACGG
TTATCCACAGAATCAGGGGATAACGCAGGAAAGAACATGTGAGCAAAAGGCCAGCAAAAGGCCAGGAACC
GTAAAAAGGCCGCGTTGCTGGCGTTTTTCCATAGGCTCCGCCCCCCTGACGAGCATCACAAAAATCGACG
CTCAAGTCAGAGGTGGCGAAACCCGACAGGACTATAAAGATACCAGGCGTTTCCCCCTGGAAGCTCCCTC
GTGCGCTCTCCTGTTCCGACCCTGCCGCTTACCGGATACCTGTCCGCCTTTCTCCCTTCGGGAAGCGTGG
CGCTTTCTCATAGCTCACGCTGTAGGTATCTCAGTTCGGTGTAGGTCGTTCGCTCCAAGCTGGGCTGTGT
GCACGAACCCCCCGTTCAGCCCGACCGCTGCGCCTTATCCGGTAACTATCGTCTTGAGTCCAACCCGGTA
AGACACGACTTATCGCCACTGGCAGCAGCCACTGGTAACAGGATTAGCAGAGCGAGGTATGTAGGCGGTG
CTACAGAGTTCTTGAAGTGGTGGCCTAACTACGGCTACACTAGAAGGACAGTATTTGGTATCTGCGCTCT
GCTGAAGCCAGTTACCTTCGGAAAAAGAGTTGGTAGCTCTTGATCCGGCAAACAAACCACCGCTGGTAGC
GGTGGTTTTTTTGTTTGCAAGCAGCAGATTACGCGCAGAAAAAAAGGATCTCAAGAAGATCCTTTGATCT
TTTCTACGGGGTCTGACGCTCAGTGGAACGAAAACTCACGTTAAGGGATTTTGGTCATGAGATTATCAAA
AAGGATCTTCACCTAGATCCTTTTAAATTAAAAATGAAGTTTTAAATCAATCTAAAGTATATATGAGTAA
ACTTGGTCTGACAGTTACCAATGCTTAATCAGTGAGGCACCTATCTCAGCGATCTGTCTATTTCGTTCAT
CCATAGTTGCCTGACTCCCCGTCGTGTAGATAACTACGATACGGGAGGGCTTACCATCTGGCCCCAGTGC
TGCAATGATACCGCGAGACCCACGCTCACCGGCTCCAGATTTATCAGCAATAAACCAGCCAGCCGGAAGG
GCCGAGCGCAGAAGTGGTCCTGCAACTTTATCCGCCTCCATCCAGTCTATTAATTGTTGCCGGGAAGCTA
GAGTAAGTAGTTCGCCAGTTAATAGTTTGCGCAACGTTGTTGCCATTGCTACAGGCATCGTGGTGTCACG
CTCGTCGTTTGGTATGGCTTCATTCAGCTCCGGTTCCCAACGATCAAGGCGAGTTACATGATCCCCCATG
TTGTGCAAAAAAGCGGTTAGCTCCTTCGGTCCTCCGATCGTTGTCAGAAGTAAGTTGGCCGCAGTGTTAT
CACTCATGGTTATGGCAGCACTGCATAATTCTCTTACTGTCATGCCATCCGTAAGATGCTTTTCTGTGAC
TGGTGAGTACTCAACCAAGTCATTCTGAGAATAGTGTATGCGGCGACCGAGTTGCTCTTGCCCGGCGTCA
ATACGGGATAATACCGCGCCACATAGCAGAACTTTAAAAGTGCTCATCATTGGAAAACGTTCTTCGGGGC
GAAAACTCTCAAGGATCTTACCGCTGTTGAGATCCAGTTCGATGTAACCCACTCGTGCACCCAACTGATC
TTCAGCATCTTTTACTTTCACCAGCGTTTCTGGGTGAGCAAAAACAGGAAGGCAAAATGCCGCAAAAAAG
GGAATAAGGGCGACACGGAAATGTTGAATACTCATACTCTTCCTTTTTCAATATTATTGAAGCATTTATC
AGGGTTATTGTCTCATGAGCGGATACATATTTGAATGTATTTAGAAAAATAAACAAATAGGGGTTCCGCG
CACATTTCCCCGAAAAGTGCCACCTAAATTGTAAGCGTTAATATTTTGTTAAAATTCGCGTTAAATTTTT
GTTAAATCAGCTCATTTTTTAACCAATAGGCCGAAATCGGCAAAATCCCTTATAAATCAAAAGAATAGAC
CGAGATAGGGT
[37 nt withheld, positions 3932-3968]
AAAGAACGTGGACTCCAACGTCAAAGG
[49 nt withheld, positions 3996-4044]
T
[91 nt withheld, positions 4046-4136]
G
[124 nt withheld, positions 4138-4261]
CCCATTCGCCATTCAGGCTGCGCAACTGTTGGGAAGGGCGATCGGTGCGGGCCTCTTCGCTATTACGCCA
GTCGACCATAGCCAATTCAATATGGCGTATATGGACTCATGCCAATTCAATATGGTGGATCTGGACCTGT
GCCAATTCAATATGGCGTATATGGACTCGTGCCAATTCAATATGGTGGATCTGGACCCCAGCCAATTCAA
TATGGCGGACTTGGCACCATGCCAATTCAATATGGCGGACTTGGCACTGTGCCAACTGGGGAGGGGTCTA
CTTGGCACGGTGCCAAGTTTGAGGAGGGGTCTTGGCCCTGTGCCAAGTCCGCCATATTGAATTGGCATGG
TGCCAATAATGGCGGCCATATTGGCTATATGCCAGGATCAATATATAGGCAATATCCAATATGGCCCTAT
GCCAATATGGCTATTGGCCAGGTTCAATACTATGTATTGGCCCTATGCCATATAGTATTCCATATATGGG
TTTTCCTATTGACGTAGATAGCCCCTCCCAATGGGCGGTCCCATATACCATATATGGGGCTTCCTAATAC
CGCCCATAGCCACTCCCCCATTGACGTCAATGGTCTCTATATATGGTCTTTCCTATTGACGTCATATGGG
CGGTCCTATTGACGTATATGGCGCCTCCCCCATTGACGTCAATTACGGTAAATGGCCCGCCTGGCTCAAT
GCCCATTGACGTCAATAGGACCACCCACCATTGACGTCAATGGGATGGCTCATTGCCCATTCATATCCGT
TCTCACGCCCCCTATTGACGTCAATGACGGTAAATGGCCCACTTGGCAGTACATCAATATCTATTAATAG
TAACTTGGCAAGTACATTACTATTGGAAGGACGCCAGGGTACATTGGCAGTACTCCCATTGACGTCAATG
GCGGTAAATGGCCCGCGATGGCTGCCAAGTACATCCCCATTGACGTCAATGGGGAGGGGCAATGACGCAA
ATGGGCGTTCCATTGACGTAAATGGGCGGTAGGCGTGCCTAATGGGAGGTCTATATAAGCAATGCTCGTT
TAGGGAAC
Features (pLannotate 1.2.2; 15 found; start..end, strand, type, name):
     35..53      +  promoter       SP6 promoter: promoter for bacteriophage SP6 RNA polymerase
    106..1329    +  CDS            CHEK1 (fragment): CHK1_CHICK - Also known as CHK1. Experimental evidence at protein level: Swiss-Prot protein existence level 1. Serine/threonine-protein kinase which is required for checkpoint-mediated cell cycle arrest and activation of DNA repair in response to the presence of DNA damage or unreplicated DNA (PubMed:12554671). May also negatively regulate cell cycle progression during unperturbed cell cycles. This regulation is achieved by a number of mechanisms that together help to preserve the integrity of the genome. Recognizes the substrate consensus sequence [R-X-X-S/T]. Binds to and phosphorylates CDC2
   1346..1363    -  promoter       T7 promoter (fragment): promoter for bacteriophage T7 RNA polymerase
   1368..1502    -  polyA_signal   SV40 poly(A) signal: SV40 polyadenylation signal
   1615..1633    -  promoter       T3 promoter: promoter for bacteriophage T3 RNA polymerase
   1678..1694    -  protein_bind   lac operator: The lac repressor binds to the lac operator to inhibit transcription in E. coli. This inhibition can be relieved by adding lactose or isopropyl-β-D-thiogalactopyranoside (IPTG). lac repressor encoded by lacI
   1702..1732    -  promoter       lac promoter: promoter for the E. coli lac operon
   1747..1768    -  protein_bind   CAP binding site: CAP binding activates transcription in the presence of cAMP. E. coli catabolite activator protein
   1781..1873    -  CDS            lacI (fragment): lac repressor; lacI; The lac repressor binds to the lac operator to inhibit transcription in E. coli. This inhibition can be relieved by adding lactose or isopropyl-β-D-thiogalactopyranoside (IPTG).
   2056..2644    -  rep_origin     ori: high-copy-number ColE1/pMB1/pBR322/pUC origin of replication
   2815..3675    -  CDS            AmpR: β-lactamase; bla; confers resistance to ampicillin, carbenicillin, and related antibiotics
   3676..3780    -  promoter       AmpR promoter: bla
   3833..4261    -  rep_origin     f1 ori (sequence partly withheld): f1 bacteriophage origin of replication; arrow indicates direction of (+) strand synthesis
   4266..4332    -  CDS            lacZα (fragment): LacZα fragment of β-galactosidase; lacZ fragment
   4335..5319    +  promoter       CMV IE94 promoter: enhancer/promoter region of simian cytomegalovirus major immediate early transcription unit IE94
