[The description below was written by a language model from this plasmid's Addgene catalogue record and pLannotate feature annotations shown in this document.]
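Description:
pMZ035 is a pCS2+-based expression plasmid of 5,319 bp carrying a mutant form of zebrafish (D. rerio) Chk1, the serine/threonine checkpoint kinase that mediates cell cycle arrest and DNA repair responses to DNA damage or unreplicated DNA. The insert carries four substitutions, S256E, S280E, T292E and S301E, which replace serine or threonine residues with glutamate. Changes of this kind are commonly used to mimic phosphorylation, although the record describes the product only as a Chk1 mutant. The automated annotation labels the coding region as a CHEK1 fragment by homology to the chicken protein, which reflects the reference database used rather than a different species of origin.

The coding sequence lies downstream of two promoters in tandem. The simian cytomegalovirus IE94 enhancer/promoter drives expression in vertebrate cells and embryos. An SP6 promoter just upstream of the insert allows in vitro transcription of sense mRNA. An SV40 polyadenylation signal is annotated after the insert, and T7 and T3 promoters in the opposite orientation flank this region, as is usual for the pCS2+ backbone. This layout suits the plasmid to either direct DNA delivery or synthesis of mRNA for embryo microinjection. That fits the associated work on DNA damage checkpoint acquisition at the zebrafish mid-blastula transition, but the record does not say which route was used.

In E. coli the plasmid replicates from a high-copy ColE1/pUC-type origin and is selected with ampicillin through the β-lactamase gene. An f1 origin and remnants of lac regulatory and lacZα/lacI sequences are also present as backbone carryover.
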