Addgene plasmid #66972: pMZ035
Purpose: Expresses zebrafish Chk1 mutant
Depositing lab: Michael Lampson. Depositing organization: University of Pennsylvania. Publication: Regulation of zygotic genome activation and DNA damage checkpoint acquisition at the mid-blastula transition. Zhang M, Kothari P, Mullins M, Lampson MA. Cell Cycle. 2014;13(24):3828-38. doi: 10.4161/15384101.2014.967066. PubMed 25558827.
Backbone
  Vector backbone: pCS2+
Growth in bacteria
  Bacterial resistance: Ampicillin, 100 μg/mL
  Growth temperature: 37°C
  Growth strain: DH5alpha
  Copy number: High Copy
Gene/Insert
  Gene/Insert name: zebrafish Chk1
  Species: D. rerio (zebrafish)
  Mutation: mutated S256E, S280E, T292E, and S301E
Terms and licenses: Academic/Nonprofit Terms; Industry Terms: Not Available to Industry
How to cite: pMZ035 was a gift from Michael Lampson (Addgene plasmid # 66972 ; http://n2t.net/addgene:66972 ; RRID:Addgene_66972)
