>Addgene plasmid #66972 | pMZ035 | addgene partial sequence | sequence record 128372 | CMV-F 5'-CGCAAATGGGCGGTAGGCGTG-3'
ATGCTCGTTTAGGGAACCGCCATTCTGCCTGGGGACGTCGGAGCAAGCTTGATTTAGGTGACACTATAGA
ATACAAGCTACTTGTTCTTTTTGCAGGATCCCATCGATTCGAATTCAGGACCATGGCTGTGCCTTTTGTT
AAAGACTGGGATGTGGTACAAACTCTTGGAGAGGGAGCATATGGAGAGGTGCGACTGCTGGTCAACAAGA
AAACAGAAGAGGCTGTGGCGGTGAAAGTTGTGGACATGGCAAAAGCCAAGGATTGCATCGAGAATGTGAA
GAAGGAGGTCTGCATATGCAAGATGCTTTCACACCCCAACATTGTACGTTTCTTTGGGCACAGTGTTGGG
ATTACACATCGTGACATAAAGCCTGAGAATATTCTTCTTGATGATAAAGATAATCTGAAGATCTCTGACT
TTGGCCTGGCTACCATGTTCAGGCACCGTGGCCGTGAGCGAGCTTTGAACCGTCTGTGTGGTACTCTGCC
CTATGTTGCCCCAGAGTTGATGTCACGCTCATCTTTTAACGCTCAGCCTGCGGACACTTGGGCTTGTGGC
ATTGTGCTCACTGCAATGTTAGCTGGAGAGTTACCCTGGGATCAGCCGAGTGAAAACTGTCAGGAATATT
TGGACTGGCTGGAAAGAAAGACCTACCTTACACCCTGGAAGAAAATTGATGCGGTACCCCTTAGTCTGTT
GTCTAAGATATTACTGCACAATCCAGAAGACAGGTTCACCATTCCTGAAATTAAGAAACACCGCTGGTTT
AGCAGAAGTTTCAAATCAGCAGTACAACGTCAGGGCATCACACCAGCAGCCAAGATTCAACGGGCTGACT
CTGAGCTGAGACGAA
