>Addgene plasmid #66972 | pMZ035 | addgene partial sequence | sequence record 128591 | EBV-rev 5'-GTGGTTTGTCCAAACTCATC-3'
ACGACTCACTATAGTTCTAGATCAAATCAATGGCAAAACCTTTTGGTTGCTAATAATGTCAGACAGCTTC
TGTTTGAGTTTCAGGAATATTCGCTTGAATTCCAAACCGTCCCCCTTTGACAGCCGGAAATCAACTAAAA
TACGTTCCTCCATTTCCAGGAAGTGCACTATGAATATCAGCTTATTATTGCGACGATCCATTGTAGACAC
TGTCGCCTGATTATTACAGCTCTGTTTCCATGTGTGACCCAAAGCAATACAAGAATCACGGAGAGCAATG
CAAGATGCCTCTGTATTTTCTGTAGTAAAGAACCTGGTCATTCTCCTCACCAAACGCTGCCAGGGGCTCT
GTTCTGCACCCGGTGTGCCAAGCAGTTGTTCGCCCAGCAGCATGTGGTCAGGACAGGTCGGTTGTTCAAA
GCTGACACTGACATCGGTGTGAACTGTAACCTCCTTCTCCTCCCATAATCCCTGTGGCTCAGGCTGTTCG
CTGGAGATCTGCGCTCGGTCATCACTGTTTTTTCGTCTCAGCTCAGAGTCAGCCCGTTGAATCTTGGCTG
CTGGTGTGATGCCCTGACGTTGTACTGCTGATTTGAAACTTCTGCTAAACCAGCGGTGTTTCTTAATTTC
AGGAATGGTGAACCTGTCTTCTGGATTGTGCAGTAATATCTTAGACAACAGACTAAGGGGTACCGCATCA
ATTTTCTTCCAGGGTGTAAGGTAGGTCTTTCTTTCCAGCCAGTCCAAATATTCCTGACAGTTTTCACTCG
GCTGATCCCAGGGTAACTCTCCAGCTAACATTGCAGTGAGCACAATGCCACAAGCCCAAGTGTCCGCAGG
CTGAGCGTTAA
